>Addgene plasmid #111052 | Kv7.4 AB (325-557, Δ 368-523)/pET28HMT | addgene full sequence | sequence record 215036 | Addgene NGS Result
CGTAGAGGATCGAGATCTCGATCCCGCGAAATTAATACGACTCACTATAGGGGAATTGTGAGCGGATAAC
AATTCCCCTCTAGAAATAATTTTGTTTAACTTTAAGAAGGAGATATACCATGGGTTCTTCTCACCATCAC
CATCACCATGGTTCTTCTATGAAAATCGAAGAAGGTAAACTGGTAATCTGGATTAACGGCGATAAAGGCT
ATAACGGTCTCGCTGAAGTCGGTAAGAAATTCGAGAAAGATACCGGAATTAAAGTCACCGTTGAGCATCC
GGATAAACTGGAAGAGAAATTCCCACAGGTTGCGGCAACTGGCGATGGCCCTGACATTATCTTCTGGGCA
CACGACCGCTTTGGTGGCTACGCTCAATCTGGCCTGTTGGCTGAAATCACCCCGGACAAAGCGTTCCAGG
ACAAGCTGTATCCGTTTACCTGGGATGCCGTACGTTACAACGGCAAGCTGATTGCTTACCCGATCGCTGT
TGAAGCGTTATCGCTGATTTATAACAAAGATCTGCTGCCGAACCCGCCAAAAACCTGGGAAGAGATCCCG
GCGCTGGATAAAGAACTGAAAGCGAAAGGTAAGAGCGCGCTGATGTTCAACCTGCAAGAACCGTACTTCA
CCTGGCCGCTGATTGCTGCTGACGGGGGTTATGCGTTCAAGTATGAAAACGGCAAGTACGACATTAAAGA
CGTGGGCGTGGATAACGCTGGCGCGAAAGCGGGTCTGACCTTCCTGGTTGACCTGATTAAAAACAAACAC
ATGAATGCAGACACCGATTACTCCATCGCAGAAGCTGCCTTTAATAAAGGCGAAACAGCGATGACCATCA
ACGGCCCGTGGGCATGGTCCAACATCGACACCAGCAAAGTGAATTATGGTGTAACGGTACTGCCGACCTT
CAAGGGTCAACCATCCAAACCGTTCGTTGGCGTGCTGAGCGCAGGTATTAACGCCGCCAGTCCGAACAAA
GAGCTGGCAAAAGAGTTCCTCGAAAACTATCTGCTGACTGATGAAGGTCTGGAAGCGGTTAATAAAGACA
AACCGCTGGGTGCCGTAGCGCTGAAGTCTTACGAGGAAGAGTTGGCGAAAGATCCACGTATTGCCGCCAC
TATGGAAAACGCCCAGAAAGGTGAAATCATGCCGAACATCCCGCAGATGTCCGCTTTCTGGTATGCCGTG
CGTACTGCGGTGATCAACGCCGCCAGCGGTCGTCAGACTGTCGATGAAGCCCTGAAAGACGCGCAGACTA
ATTCGAGCTCGAACAACAACAACAATAACAATAACAACAACCTCGGGATCGAGGAAAACCTGTATTTTCA
GGGCCATATGAAGGTCCAGGAGCAGCACCGGCAGAAGCACTTCGAGAAGCGGAGGATGCCGGCAGCCAAC
CTCATCCAGGCTGCCTGGCGCCTGTACTCCACCGATATGAGCCGGGCCTACCTGACAGCCACCTGGTACA
AGCTTGACGACATCATGCCTGCTGTGAAGACAGTCATCCGCTCCATCAGGATTCTCAAGTTCCTGGTGGC
CAAAAGGAAATTCAAGGAGACACTGCGACCGTACGACTAATCACACCACCACCACCACCACTGAGATCCG
GCTGCTAACAAAGCCCGAAAGGAAGCTGAGTTGGCTGCTGCCACCGCTGAGCAATAACTAGCATAACCCC
TTGGGGCCTCTAAACGGGTCTTGAGGGGTTTTTTGCTGAAAGGAGGAACTATATCCGGATTGGCGAATGG
G
[124 nt withheld, positions 1752-1875]
C
[91 nt withheld, positions 1877-1967]
A
[49 nt withheld, positions 1969-2017]
CCTTTGACGTTGGAGTCCACGTTCTTT
[37 nt withheld, positions 2045-2081]
ACCCTATCTCGGTCTATTCTTTTGATTTATAAGGGATTTTGCCGATTTCGGCCTATTGGTTAAAAAATGA
GCTGATTTAACAAAAATTTAACGCGAATTTTAACAAAATATTAACGCTTACAATTTAGGTGGCACTTTTC
GGGGAAATGTGCGCGGAACCCCTATTTGTTTATTTTTCTAAATACATTCAAATATGTATCCGCTCATGAA
TTAATTCTTAGAAAAACTCATCGAGCATCAAATGAAACTGCAATTTATTCATATCAGGATTATCAATACC
ATATTTTTGAAAAAGCCGTTTCTGTAATGAAGGAGAAAACTCACCGAGGCAGTTCCATAGGATGGCAAGA
TCCTGGTATCGGTCTGCGATTCCGACTCGTCCAACATCAATACAACCTATTAATTTCCCCTCGTCAAAAA
TAAGGTTATCAAGTGAGAAATCACCATGAGTGACGACTGAATCCGGTGAGAATGGCAAAAGTTTATGCAT
TTCTTTCCAGACTTGTTCAACAGGCCAGCCATTACGCTCGTCATCAAAATCACTCGCATCAACCAAACCG
TTATTCATTCGTGATTGCGCCTGAGCGAGACGAAATACGCGATCGCTGTTAAAAGGACAATTACAAACAG
GAATCGAATGCAACCGGCGCAGGAACACTGCCAGCGCATCAACAATATTTTCACCTGAATCAGGATATTC
TTCTAATACCTGGAATGCTGTTTTCCCGGGGATCGCAGTGGTGAGTAACCATGCATCATCAGGAGTACGG
ATAAAATGCTTGATGGTCGGAAGAGGCATAAATTCCGTCAGCCAGTTTAGTCTGACCATCTCATCTGTAA
CATCATTGGCAACGCTACCTTTGCCATGTTTCAGAAACAACTCTGGCGCATCGGGCTTCCCATACAATCG
ATAGATTGTCGCACCTGATTGCCCGACATTATCGCGAGCCCATTTATACCCATATAAATCAGCATCCATG
TTGGAATTTAATCGCGGCCTAGAGCAAGACGTTTCCCGTTGAATATGGCTCATAACACCCCTTGTATTAC
TGTTTATGTAAGCAGACAGTTTTATTGTTCATGACCAAAATCCCTTAACGTGAGTTTTCGTTCCACTGAG
CGTCAGACCCCGTAGAAAAGATCAAAGGATCTTCTTGAGATCCTTTTTTTCTGCGCGTAATCTGCTGCTT
GCAAACAAAAAAACCACCGCTACCAGCGGTGGTTTGTTTGCCGGATCAAGAGCTACCAACTCTTTTTCCG
AAGGTAACTGGCTTCAGCAGAGCGCAGATACCAAATACTGTCCTTCTAGTGTAGCCGTAGTTAGGCCACC
ACTTCAAGAACTCTGTAGCACCGCCTACATACCTCGCTCTGCTAATCCTGTTACCAGTGGCTGCTGCCAG
TGGCGATAAGTCGTGTCTTACCGGGTTGGACTCAAGACGATAGTTACCGGATAAGGCGCAGCGGTCGGGC
TGAACGGGGGGTTCGTGCACACAGCCCAGCTTGGAGCGAACGACCTACACCGAACTGAGATACCTACAGC
GTGAGCTATGAGAAAGCGCCACGCTTCCCGAAGGGAGAAAGGCGGACAGGTATCCGGTAAGCGGCAGGGT
CGGAACAGGAGAGCGCACGAGGGAGCTTCCAGGGGGAAACGCCTGGTATCTTTATAGTCCTGTCGGGTTT
CGCCACCTCTGACTTGAGCGTCGATTTTTGTGATGCTCGTCAGGGGGGCGGAGCCTATGGAAAAACGCCA
GCAACGCGGCCTTTTTACGGTTCCTGGCCTTTTGCTGGCCTTTTGCTCACATGTTCTTTCCTGCGTTATC
CCCTGATTCTGTGGATAACCGTATTACCGCCTTTGAGTGAGCTGATACCGCTCGCCGCAGCCGAACGACC
GAGCGCAGCGAGTCAGTGAGCGAGGAAGCGGAAGAGCGCCTGATGCGGTATTTTCTCCTTACGCATCTGT
GCGGTATTTCACACCGCAATGGTGCACTCTCAGTACAATCTGCTCTGATGCCGCATAGTTAAGCCAGTAT
ACACTCCGCTATCGCTACGTGACTGGGTCATGGCTGCGCCCCGACACCCGCCAACACCCGCTGACGCGCC
CTGACGGGCTTGTCTGCTCCCGGCATCCGCTTACAGACAAGCTGTGACCGTCTCCGGGAGCTGCATGTGT
CAGAGGTTTTCACCGTCATCACCGAAACGCGCGAGGCAGCTGCGGTAAAGCTCATCAGCGTGGTCGTGAA
GCGATTCACAGATGTCTGCCTGTTCATCCGCGTCCAGCTCGTTGAGTTTCTCCAGAAGCGTTAATGTCTG
GCTTCTGATAAAGCGGGCCATGTTAAGGGCGGTTTTTTCCTGTTTGGTCACTGATGCCTCCGTGTAAGGG
GGATTTCTGTTCATGGGGGTAATGATACCGATGAAACGAGAGAGGATGCTCACGATACGGGTTACTGATG
ATGAACATGCCCGGTTACTGGAACGTTGTGAGGGTAAACAACTGGCGGTATGGATGCGGCGGGACCAGAG
AAAAATCACTCAGGGTCAATGCCAGCGCTTCGTTAATACAGATGTAGGTGTTCCACAGGGTAGCCAGCAG
CATCCTGCGATGCAGATCCGGAACATAATGGTGCAGGGCGCTGACTTCCGCGTTTCCAGACTTTACGAAA
CACGGAAACCGAAGACCATTCATGTTGTTGCTCAGGTCGCAGACGTTTTGCAGCAGCAGTCGCTTCACGT
TCGCTCGCGTATCGGTGATTCATTCTGCTAACCAGTAAGGCAACCCCGCCAGCCTAGCCGGGTCCTCAAC
GACAGGAGCACGATCATGCGCACCCGTGGGGCCGCCATGCCGGCGATAATGGCCTGCTTCTCGCCGAAAC
GTTTGGTGGCGGGACCAGTGACGAAGGCTTGAGCGAGGGCGTGCAAGATTCCGAATACCGCAAGCGACAG
GCCGATCATCGTCGCGCTCCAGCGAAAGCGGTCCTCGCCGAAAATGACCCAGAGCGCTGCCGGCACCTGT
CCTACGAGTTGCATGATAAAGAAGACAGTCATAAGTGCGGCGACGATAGTCATGCCCCGCGCCCACCGGA
AGGAGCTGACTGGGTTGAAGGCTCTCAAGGGCATCGGTCGAGATCCCGGTGCCTAATGAGTGAGCTAACT
TACATTAATTGCGTTGCGCTCACTGCCCGCTTTCCAGTCGGGAAACCTGTCGTGCCAGCTGCATTAATGA
ATCGGCCAACGCGCGGGGAGAGGCGGTTTGCGTATTGGGCGCCAGGGTGGTTTTTCTTTTCACCAGTGAG
ACGGGCAACAGCTGATTGCCCTTCACCGCCTGGCCCTGAGAGAGTTGCAGCAAGCGGTCCACGCTGGTTT
GCCCCAGCAGGCGAAAATCCTGTTTGATGGTGGTTAACGGCGGGATATAACATGAGCTGTCTTCGGTATC
GTCGTATCCCACTACCGAGATATCCGCACCAACGCGCAGCCCGGACTCGGTAATGGCGCGCATTGCGCCC
AGCGCCATCTGATCGTTGGCAACCAGCATCGCAGTGGGAACGATGCCCTCATTCAGCATTTGCATGGTTT
GTTGAAAACCGGACATGGCACTCCAGTCGCCTTCCCGTTCCGCTATCGGCTGAATTTGATTGCGAGTGAG
ATATTTATGCCAGCCAGCCAGACGCAGACGCGCCGAGACAGAACTTAATGGGCCCGCTAACAGCGCGATT
TGCTGGTGACCCAATGCGACCAGATGCTCCACGCCCAGTCGCGTACCGTCTTCATGGGAGAAAATAATAC
TGTTGATGGGTGTCTGGTCAGAGACATCAAGAAATAACGCCGGAACATTAGTGCAGGCAGCTTCCACAGC
AATGGCATCCTGGTCATCCAGCGGATAGTTAATGATCAGCCCACTGACGCGTTGCGCGAGAAGATTGTGC
ACCGCCGCTTTACAGGCTTCGACGCCGCTTCGTTCTACCATCGACACCACCACGCTGGCACCCAGTTGAT
CGGCGCGAGATTTAATCGCCGCGACAATTTGCGACGGCGCGTGCAGGGCCAGACTGGAGGTGGCAACGCC
AATCAGCAACGACTGTTTGCCCGCCAGTTGTTGTGCCACGCGGTTGGGAATGTAATTCAGCTCCGCCATC
GCCGCTTCCACTTTTTCCCGCGTTTTCGCAGAAACGTGGCTGGCCTGGTTCACCACGCGGGAAACGGTCT
GATAAGAGACACCGGCATACTCTGCGACATCGTATAACGTTACTGGTTTCACATTCACCACCCTGAATTG
ACTCTCTTCCGGGCGCTATCATGCCATACCGCGAAAGGTTTTGCGCCATTCGATGGTGTCCGGGATCTCG
ACGCTCTCCCTTATGCGACTCCTGCATTAGGAAGCAGCCCAGTAGTAGGTTGAGGCCGTTGAGCACCGCC
GCCGCAAGGAATGGTGCATGCAAGGAGATGGCGCCCAACAGTCCCCCGGCCACGGGGCCTGCCACCATAC
CCACGCCGAAACAAGCGCTCATGAGCCCGAAGTGGCGAGCCCGATCTTCCCCATCGGTGATGTCGGCGAT
ATAGGCGCCAGCAACCGCACCTGTGGCGCCGGTGATGCCGGCCACGATGCGTCCGG
Features (pLannotate 1.2.2; 23 found; start..end, strand, type, name):
     33..51      +  promoter       T7 promoter: promoter for bacteriophage T7 RNA polymerase
     52..76      +  protein_bind   lac operator: The lac repressor binds to the lac operator to inhibit transcription in E. coli. This inhibition can be relieved by adding lactose or isopropyl-β-D-thiogalactopyranoside (IPTG). lac repressor encoded by lacI
     91..113     +  RBS            RBS: efficient ribosome binding site from bacteriophage T7 gene 10 (Olins and Rangwala, 1989)
    132..149     +  CDS            6xHis: 6xHis affinity tag
    159..1259    +  CDS            MBP: maltose binding protein from E. coli; malE (mutated); This version of the gene does not encode a signal sequence, so MBP will remain in the cytosol.
   1314..1334    +  CDS            TEV site: tobacco etch virus (TEV) protease recognition and cleavage site
   1338..1466    +  CDS            Kcnq2 (fragment): KCNQ2_MOUSE - Also known as Kqt2 From Mus musculus (Mouse).
   1476..1577    +  CDS            Kcnq4 (fragment): KCNQ4_RAT - Experimental evidence at transcript level: Swiss-Prot protein existence level 2. Probably important in the regulation of neuronal excitability. May underlie a potassium current involved in regulating the excitability of sensory cells of the cochlea. From Rattus norvegicus (Rat).
   1584..1601    +  CDS            9xHis (fragment): 9xHis affinity tag
   1611..1660    +  CDS            SET1 (fragment): solubility-enhancement tag derived from T7 phage gene 10B
   1668..1715    +  terminator     T7 terminator: transcription terminator for bacteriophage T7 RNA polymerase
   1752..2180    +  rep_origin     f1 ori (sequence partly withheld): f1 bacteriophage origin of replication; arrow indicates direction of (+) strand synthesis
   2233..2290    +  promoter       AmpR promoter (fragment): bla
   2299..3114    -  CDS            KanR: aminoglycoside phosphotransferase; aph(3')-Ia; confers resistance to kanamycin in bacteria or G418 (Geneticin®) in eukaryotes
   3236..3824    +  rep_origin     ori: high-copy-number ColE1/pMB1/pBR322/pUC origin of replication
   4010..4149    -  misc_feature   bom: basis of mobility region from pBR322
   4251..4442    -  CDS            rop: Rop protein, which maintains plasmids at low copy number; rop
   4459..4839    +  CDS            YPB1_ECOLX: Protein predicted: Swiss-Prot protein existence level 4. From Escherichia coli.
   4911..5202    -  CDS            TcR (fragment): tetracycline efflux protein; tet; confers resistance to tetracycline
   5217..5238    -  protein_bind   CAP binding site: CAP binding activates transcription in the presence of cAMP. E. coli catabolite activator protein
   5251..6333    -  CDS            lacI: lac repressor; lacI; The lac repressor binds to the lac operator to inhibit transcription in E. coli. This inhibition can be relieved by adding lactose or isopropyl-β-D-thiogalactopyranoside (IPTG).
   6334..6411    -  promoter       lacI promoter: lacI
   6419..11      -  CDS            TcR (fragment) (across the origin): tetracycline efflux protein; tet; confers resistance to tetracycline
