[The description below was written by a language model from this plasmid's Addgene catalogue record and pLannotate feature annotations shown in this document.]
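Description:
Kv7.4 AB (325-557, Δ 368-523)/pET28HMT is a bacterial expression plasmid of about 6.7 kb, built on a pET28 backbone carrying an N-terminal His–MBP–TEV ("HMT") fusion module and intended for recombinant protein production in E. coli. It is selected with kanamycin through an aph(3')-Ia cassette and replicates from a ColE1/pMB1-type origin. The feature table also shows the pBR322-derived bom and rop elements, although the catalogue lists the plasmid as high copy. An f1 origin is present, along with short tetracycline-resistance gene remnants that are leftover backbone sequence rather than a functional marker.

The expression cassette is the standard inducible pET arrangement: a T7 promoter followed by a lac operator and the T7 gene 10 ribosome binding site, with plasmid-encoded lacI keeping transcription repressed until IPTG is added in a host that supplies T7 RNA polymerase, and a T7 terminator downstream. The open reading frame begins with a 6xHis tag and a signal-sequence-less, cytosolic maltose binding protein, which provide affinity purification handles and improved solubility. A TEV protease site follows, allowing the tags to be removed.

The insert is a fragment of human KCNQ4 (Kv7.4) spanning residues 325–557 with residues 368–523 deleted. The annotation software detects it as two short KCNQ-family segments matched to rodent homologues, consistent with the two retained regions flanking the deletion, and these matches reflect sequence conservation rather than a non-human origin. A His-tag-like sequence annotated downstream is typical pET28 vector sequence, and the record does not indicate whether it is translated. The associated publication concerns calmodulin-dependent regulation of Kv7 channels, so the plasmid presumably supplies this channel fragment for such biochemical or structural work.
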