Addgene plasmid #111052: Kv7.4 AB (325-557, Δ 368-523)/pET28HMT
Purpose: Protein expression in E.Coli
Depositing lab: Dan Minor. Depositing organization: University of California, San Francisco (UCSF). Publication: A Calmodulin C-Lobe Ca(2+)-Dependent Switch Governs Kv7 Channel Function. Chang A, Abderemane-Ali F, Hura GL, Rossen ND, Gate RE, Minor DL Jr.. Neuron. 2018 Feb 21;97(4):836-852.e6. doi: 10.1016/j.neuron.2018.01.035. Epub 2018 Feb 8. PubMed 29429937.
Backbone
  Vector backbone: pET28
  Backbone manufacturer: Novagen
  Vector type: Bacterial Expression
Growth in bacteria
  Bacterial resistance: Kanamycin, 50 μg/mL
  Growth temperature: 37°C
  Growth strain: DH5alpha
  Copy number: High Copy
Gene/Insert
  Gene/Insert name: potassium voltage-gated channel subfamily KQT member 4 isoform a [Homo sapiens]
  Species: H. sapiens (human)
  Mutation: Kv7.4 AB (325-557, Δ 368-523)
  Entrez Gene: KCNQ4 (a.k.a. DFNA2, DFNA2A, KV7.4)
  Promoter: T7
  Tag / fusion protein: His Tag (N terminal on insert); MBP tag (N terminal on insert)
  Cloning method: Unknown
  Sequencing primers: 5′ T7 Forward; 3′ T7 Reverse
Terms and licenses: Academic/Nonprofit Terms; Industry Terms: Not Available to Industry
How to cite: Kv7.4 AB (325-557, Δ 368-523)/pET28HMT was a gift from Dan Minor (Addgene plasmid # 111052 ; http://n2t.net/addgene:111052 ; RRID:Addgene_111052)
